>Addgene plasmid #82077 | pDONR223_KEAP1_WT | addgene full sequence | sequence record 163887 | Addgene NGS Result
CTTTCCTGCGTTATCCCCTGATTCTGTGGATAACCGTATTACCGCCTTTGAGTGAGCTGATACCGCTCGC
CGCAGCCGAACGACCGAGCGCAGCGAGTCAGTGAGCGAGGAAGCGGAAGAGCGCCCAATACGCAAACCGC
CTCTCCCCGCGCGTTGGCCGATTCATTAATGCAGCTGGCACGACAGGTTTCCCGACTGGAAAGCGGGCAG
TGAGCGCAACGCAATTAATACGCGTACCGCTAGCCAGGAAGAGTTTGTAGAAACGCAAAAAGGCCATCCG
TCAGGATGGCCTTCTGCTTAGTTTGATGCCTGGCAGTTTATGGCGGGCGTCCTGCCCGCCACCCTCCGGG
CCGTTGCTTCACAACGTTCAAATCCGCTCCCGGCGGATTTGTCCTACTCAGGAGAGCGTTCACCGACAAA
CAACAGATAAAACGAAAGGCCCAGTCTTCCGACTGAGCCTTTCGTTTTATTTGATGCCTGGCAGTTCCCT
ACTCTCGCGTTAACGCTAGCATGGATGTTTTCCCAGTCACGACGTTGTAAAACGACGGCCAGTCTTAAGC
TCGGGCCCCAAATAATGATTTTATTTTGACTGATAGTGACCTGTTCGTTGCAACAAATTGATGAGCAATG
CTTTTTTATAATGCCAACTTTGTACAAAAGAGTTGGCATGCAGCCAGATCCCAGGCCTAGCGGGGCTGGG
GCCTGCTGCCGATTCCTGCCCCTGCAGTCACAGTGCCCTGAGGGGGCAGGGGACGCGGTGATGTACGCCT
CCACTGAGTGCAAGGCGGAGGTGACGCCCTCCCAGCATGGCAACCGCACCTTCAGCTACACCCTGGAGGA
TCATACCAAGCAGGCCTTTGGCATCATGAACGAGCTGCGGCTCAGCCAGCAGCTGTGTGACGTCACACTG
CAGGTCAAGTACCAGGATGCACCGGCCGCCCAGTTCATGGCCCACAAGGTGGTGCTGGCCTCATCCAGCC
CTGTCTTCAAGGCCATGTTCACCAACGGGCTGCGGGAGCAGGGCATGGAGGTGGTGTCCATTGAGGGTAT
CCACCCCAAGGTCATGGAGCGCCTCATTGAATTCGCCTACACGGCCTCCATCTCCATGGGCGAGAAGTGT
GTCCTCCACGTCATGAACGGTGCTGTCATGTACCAGATCGACAGCGTTGTCCGTGCCTGCAGTGACTTCC
TGGTGCAGCAGCTGGACCCCAGCAATGCCATCGGCATCGCCAACTTCGCTGAGCAGATTGGCTGTGTGGA
GTTGCACCAGCGTGCCCGGGAGTACATCTACATGCATTTTGGGGAGGTGGCCAAGCAAGAGGAGTTCTTC
AACCTGTCCCACTGCCAACTGGTGACCCTCATCAGCCGGGACGACCTGAACGTGCGCTGCGAGTCCGAGG
TCTTCCACGCCTGCATCAACTGGGTCAAGTACGACTGCGAACAGCGACGGTTCTACGTCCAGGCGCTGCT
GCGGGCCGTGCGCTGCCACTCGTTGACGCCGAACTTCCTGCAGATGCAGCTGCAGAAGTGCGAGATCCTG
CAGTCCGACTCCCGCTGCAAGGACTACCTGGTCAAGATCTTCGAGGAGCTCACCCTGCACAAGCCCACGC
AGGTGATGCCCTGCCGGGCG
[864 nt withheld, positions 1631-2494]
ATGGAGCCCTGCCGGAAGCAGATTGACCAGCAGAACTGTACCAGTTGCCCAACTTTCTTGTACAAAGTTG
GCATTATAAGAAAGCATTGCTTATCAATTTGTTGCAACGAACAGGTCACTATCAGTCAAAATAAAATCAT
TATTTGCCATCCAGCTGATATCCCCTATAGTGAGTCGTATTACATGGTCATAGCTGTTTCCTGGCAGCTC
TGGCCCGTGTCTCAAAATCTCTGATGTTACATTGCACAAGATAAAAATATATCATCATGCCTCCTCTAGA
CCAGCCAGGACAGAAATGCCTCGACTTCGCTGCTACCCAAGGTTGCCGGGTGACGCACACCGTGGAAACG
GATGAAGGCACGAACCCAGTGGACATAAGCCTGTTCGGTTCGTAAGCTGTAATGCAAGTAGCGTATGCGC
TCACGCAACTGGTCCAGAACCTTGACCGAACGCAGCGGTGGTAACGGCGCAGTGGCGGTTTTCATGGCTT
GTTATGACTGTTTTTTTGGGGTACAGTCTATGCCTCGGGCATCCAAGCAGCAAGCGCGTTACGCCGTGGG
TCGATGTTTGATGTTATGGAGCAGCAACGATGTTACGCAGCAGGGCAGTCGCCCTAAAACAAAGTTAAAC
ATTATGAGGGAAGCGGTGATCGCCGAAGTATCGACTCAACTATCAGAGGTAGTTGGCGTCATCGAGCGCC
ATCTCGAACCGACGTTGCTGGCCGTACATTTGTACGGCTCCGCAGTGGATGGCGGCCTGAAGCCACACAG
TGATATTGATTTGCTGGTTACGGTGACCGTAAGGCTTGATGAAACAACGCGGCGAGCTTTGATCAACGAC
CTTTTGGAAACTTCGGCTTCCCCTGGAGAGAGCGAGATTCTCCGCGCTGTAGAAGTCACCATTGTTGTGC
ACGACGACATCATTCCGTGGCGTTATCCAGCTAAGCGCGAACTGCAATTTGGAGAATGGCAGCGCAATGA
CATTCTTGCAGGTATCTTCGAGCCAGCCACGATCGACATTGATCTGGCTATCTTGCTGACAAAAGCAAGA
GAACATAGCGTTGCCTTGGTAGGTCCAGCGGCGGAGGAACTCTTTGATCCGGTTCCTGAACAGGATCTAT
TTGAGGCGCTAAATGAAACCTTAACGCTATGGAACTCGCCGCCCGACTGGGCTGGCGATGAGCGAAATGT
AGTGCTTACGTTGTCCCGCATTTGGTACAGCGCAGTAACCGGCAAAATCGCGCCGAAGGATGTCGCTGCC
GACTGGGCAATGGAGCGCCTGCCGGCCCAGTATCAGCCCGTCATACTTGAAGCTAGACAGGCTTATCTTG
GACAAGAAGAAGATCGCTTGGCCTCGCGCGCAGATCAGTTGGAAGAATTTGTCCACTACGTGAAAGGCGA
GATCACCAAGGTAGTCGGCAAATAACCCTCGAGCCACCCATGACCAAAATCCCTTAACGTGAGTTACGCG
TCGTTCCACTGAGCGTCAGACCCCGTAGAAAAGATCAAAGGATCTTCTTGAGATCCTTTTTTTCTGCGCG
TAATCTGCTGCTTGCAAACAAAAAAACCACCGCTACCAGCGGTGGTTTGTTTGCCGGATCAAGAGCTACC
AACTCTTTTTCCGAAGGTAACTGGCTTCAGCAGAGCGCAGATACCAAATACTGTTCTTCTAGTGTAGCCG
TAGTTAGGCCACCACTTCAAGAACTCTGTAGCACCGCCTACATACCTCGCTCTGCTAATCCTGTTACCAG
TGGCTGCTGCCAGTGGCGATAAGTCGTGTCTTACCGGGTTGGACTCAAGACGATAGTTACCGGATAAGGC
GCAGCGGTCGGGCTGAACGGGGGGTTCGTGCACACAGCCCAGCTTGGAGCGAACGACCTACACCGAACTG
AGATACCTACAGCGTGAGCTATGAGAAAGCGCCACGCTTCCCGAAGGGAGAAAGGCGGACAGGTATCCGG
TAAGCGGCAGGGTCGGAACAGGAGAGCGCACGAGGGAGCTTCCAGGGGGAAACGCCTGGTATCTTTATAG
TCCTGTCGGGTTTCGCCACCTCTGACTTGAGCGTCGATTTTTGTGATGCTCGTCAGGGGGGCGGAGCCTA
TGGAAAAACGCCAGCAACGCGGCCTTTTTACGGTTCCTGGCCTTTTGCTGGCCTTTTGCTCACATGTT
Features (pLannotate 1.2.2; 12 found; start..end, strand, type, name):
    121..213     +  CDS            lacI (fragment): lac repressor; lacI; The lac repressor binds to the lac operator to inhibit transcription in E. coli. This inhibition can be relieved by adding lactose or isopropyl-β-D-thiogalactopyranoside (IPTG).
    268..295     -  terminator     rrnB T2 terminator: transcription terminator T2 from the E. coli rrnB gene
    427..470     +  terminator     rrnB T1 terminator: Escherichia coli rrnB; transcription terminator T1 from the E. coli rrnB gene
    517..553     -  CDS            lacZα (fragment): LacZα fragment of β-galactosidase; lacZ fragment
    569..659     +  protein_bind   attL1 (fragment): mutant version of attL; recombination site for the Gateway® LR reaction LR Clonase™
    668..1996    +  CDS            KEAP1 (fragment) (sequence partly withheld): KEAP1_HUMAN - Also known as INRF2 From Homo sapiens (Human).
   2542..2640    -  protein_bind   attL2: mutant version of attL; recombination site for the Gateway® LR reaction LR Clonase™
   2658..2676    -  promoter       T7 promoter: promoter for bacteriophage T7 RNA polymerase
   2866..2889    +  promoter       Pc promoter (fragment): intI1 (promoter lies within the coding sequence); class 1 integron promoter
   3065..3121    +  CDS            GmR (fragment): gentamycin acetyltransferase; aacC1; confers resistance to gentamycin
   3128..3919    +  CDS            SmR: aminoglycoside adenylyltransferase (Murphy, 1985); aadA; confers resistance to spectinomycin and streptomycin
   4012..4600    +  rep_origin     ori: high-copy-number ColE1/pMB1/pBR322/pUC origin of replication
