[The description below was written by a language model from this plasmid's Addgene catalogue record and pLannotate feature annotations shown in this document.]
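Description:
pDONR223_KEAP1_WT is a Gateway entry clone built on the Invitrogen pDONR223 backbone, carrying the human KEAP1 open reading frame (reference transcript NM_012289.3; also known as INrf2 or KLHL19) as part of the Target Accelerator Plasmid Collection. It is a bacterial propagation and shuttle plasmid rather than an expression vector. It replicates at high copy in E. coli from a ColE1/pUC-type origin and is selected with spectinomycin through the aadA (SmR) aminoglycoside adenylyltransferase gene. This gene lies downstream of a class 1 integron Pc promoter fragment and a remnant of a gentamicin resistance gene. The sequenced plasmid is 4,662 nt.

The KEAP1 insert sits between attL1 and attL2 sites, so an LR Clonase reaction can move it directionally into any attR-containing destination vector, which then supplies the promoter and any tags. The record lists no promoter for the insert. The rrnB T1 and T2 terminators upstream of attL1 insulate the cassette from read-through transcription, and a T7 promoter lies just outside attL2, pointing back toward the insert. The clone is in the "open" configuration, with no stop codon directly after the insert, which allows C-terminal fusions in suitable destination vectors. The automated annotation marks KEAP1 over only part of the region between the att sites, although the spacing leaves room for a longer coding sequence.

Although the name designates this clone as wild type, the catalogue lists a C624S mutation, and the record does not explain the discrepancy. Within the collection it appears intended as the reference allele for functional comparison with cancer-associated variants.
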