Addgene plasmid #82077: pDONR223_KEAP1_WT
Purpose: Gateway Donor vector containing KEAP1 , part of the Target Accelerator Plasmid Collection.
Depositing lab: Jesse Boehm & William Hahn & David Root. Depositing organization: Broad Institute. Publication: Systematic Functional Interrogation of Rare Cancer Variants Identifies Oncogenic Alleles. Kim E, Ilic N, Shrestha Y, Zou L, Kamburov A, Zhu C, Yang X, Lubonja R, Tran N, Nguyen C, Lawrence MS, Piccioni F, Bagul M, Doench JG, Chouinard CR, Wu X, Hogstrom L, Natoli T, Tamayo P, Horn H, Corsello SM, Lage K, Root DE, Subramanian A, Golub TR, Getz G, Boehm JS, Hahn WC. Cancer Discov. 2016 Jul;6(7):714-26. doi: 10.1158/2159-8290.CD-16-0160. Epub 2016 May 4. PubMed 27147599.
Backbone
  Vector backbone: pDONR223
  Backbone manufacturer: Invitrogen
  Backbone size w/o insert (bp): 2790
  Vector type: Gateway Entry vector
Growth in bacteria
  Bacterial resistance: Spectinomycin, 50 μg/mL
  Growth temperature: 37°C
  Growth strain: DH5alpha
  Copy number: High Copy
Gene/Insert
  Gene/Insert name: KEAP1 (alt name: NM_012289.3)
  Species: H. sapiens (human)
  Mutation: C624S
  Entrez Gene: KEAP1 (a.k.a. INrf2, KLHL19)
  Promoter: None
  Cloning method: Gateway Cloning
  Sequencing primers: 5′ M13pUC-fwd; 3′ M13-Rev
Terms and licenses: Academic/Nonprofit Terms; Industry Terms: Not Available to Industry
Depositor comments: Open state: NO stop codon immediately follows insert
How to cite: pDONR223_KEAP1_WT was a gift from Jesse Boehm & William Hahn & David Root (Addgene plasmid # 82077 ; http://n2t.net/addgene:82077 ; RRID:Addgene_82077)
