>Addgene plasmid #82077 | pDONR223_KEAP1_WT | depositor partial sequence | sequence record 155448 | Insert sequence
ATGCAGCCAGATCCCAGGCCTAGCGGGGCTGGGGCCTGCTGCCGATTCCTGCCCCTGCAGTCACAGTGCC
CTGAGGGGGCAGGGGACGCGGTGATGTACGCCTCCACTGAGTGCAAGGCGGAGGTGACGCCCTCCCAGCA
TGGCAACCGCACCTTCAGCTACACCCTGGAGGATCATACCAAGCAGGCCTTTGGCATCATGAACGAGCTG
CGGCTCAGCCAGCAGCTGTGTGACGTCACACTGCAGGTCAAGTACCAGGATGCACCGGCCGCCCAGTTCA
TGGCCCACAAGGTGGTGCTGGCCTCATCCAGCCCTGTCTTCAAGGCCATGTTCACCAACGGGCTGCGGGA
GCAGGGCATGGAGGTGGTGTCCATTGAGGGTATCCACCCCAAGGTCATGGAGCGCCTCATTGAATTCGCC
TACACGGCCTCCATCTCCATGGGCGAGAAGTGTGTCCTCCACGTCATGAACGGTGCTGTCATGTACCAGA
TCGACAGCGTTGTCCGTGCCTGCAGTGACTTCCTGGTGCAGCAGCTGGACCCCAGCAATGCCATCGGCAT
CGCCAACTTCGCTGAGCAGATTGGCTGTGTGGAGTTGCACCAGCGTGCCCGGGAGTACATCTACATGCAT
TTTGGGGAGGTGGCCAAGCAAGAGGAGTTCTTCAACCTGTCCCACTGCCAACTGGTGACCCTCATCAGCC
GGGACGACCTGAACGTGCGCTGCGAGTCCGAGGTCTTCCACGCCTGCATCAACTGGGTCAAGTACGACTG
CGAACAGCGACGGTTCTACGTCCAGGCGCTGCTGCGGGCCGTGCGCTGCCACTCGTTGACGCCGAACTTC
CTGCAGATGCAGCTGCAGAAGTGCGAGATCCTGCAGTCCGACTCCCGCTGCAAGGACTACCTGGTCAAGA
TCTTCGAGGAGCTCACCCTGCACAAGCCCACGCAGGTGATGCCCTGCCGGGCG
[864 nt withheld, positions 964-1827]
ATGGAGCCCTGCCGGAAGCAGATTGACCAGCAGAACTGTACCAGT
